Addgene plasmid #69283: pYPQ133B
Purpose: (Empty Backbone) Golden Gate entry vector; 3rd gRNA under AtU3 promoter
Depositing lab: Yiping Qi. Depositing organization: East Carolina University. Publication: A CRISPR/Cas9 toolbox for multiplexed plant genome editing and transcriptional regulation. Lowder LG, Paul JW, Baltes NJ, Voytas DF, Zhang Y, Zhang D, Tang X, Zheng X, Hsieh TF, Qi Y. Plant Physiol. 2015 Aug 21. pii: pp.00636.2015. 10.1104/pp.15.00636 PubMed 26297141.
Backbone
  Vector backbone: pHD3
  Backbone manufacturer: (Cermak et al. 2011)
  Vector type: CRISPR
Growth in bacteria
  Bacterial resistance: Tetracycline, 10 μg/mL
  Growth temperature: 37°C
  Growth strain: DH5alpha
  Copy number: High Copy
Gene/Insert
  Gene/Insert name: None
Terms and licenses: Academic/Nonprofit Terms; Industry Terms: Not Available to Industry
How to cite: pYPQ133B was a gift from Yiping Qi (Addgene plasmid # 69283 ; http://n2t.net/addgene:69283 ; RRID:Addgene_69283)
