[The description below was written by a language model from this plasmid's Addgene catalogue record and pLannotate feature annotations shown in this document.]
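Description:
pYPQ133B is an empty Golden Gate entry vector from a modular CRISPR/Cas9 toolbox for multiplexed plant genome editing and transcriptional regulation. It is built on the pHD3 backbone, a 3,634 nt plasmid maintained in E. coli at high copy through a ColE1/pUC-type origin and selected with tetracycline. Resistance comes from a full-length TcR efflux gene driven by its native tet promoter. The annotation also picks up short fragments of lacI, an RSF origin and a kanamycin resistance gene, along with a T7 promoter and rrnB T1/T2 terminators. The fragments look like backbone remnants rather than functional elements, and the record gives no role for the T7 promoter or the terminators.

The working part of the plasmid is a guide RNA expression cassette. According to the catalogue entry, it uses the Arabidopsis U3 (AtU3) promoter, a small nuclear RNA promoter of the kind used to transcribe guide RNAs in plant cells. This promoter was not recognised by the automated annotation, so it does not appear in the feature table; it presumably lies in the unannotated region upstream of the Streptococcus pyogenes Cas9 gRNA scaffold, which is annotated. No insert is present. The user clones a target-specific spacer ahead of the scaffold to complete a single guide RNA unit, though the record does not state which cloning sites are used for this.

The vector is designated for the third gRNA position, so its cassette is meant to be joined in a defined order with those from companion entry vectors carrying the other guides. Golden Gate assembly produces a multi-gRNA array, which would then be used with a Cas9 or dCas9-based effector to target several plant loci at once.
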