Features (pLannotate 1.2.2; 11 found; start..end, strand, type, name):
      1..54      -  CDS            lacI (fragment): lac repressor; lacI; The lac repressor binds to the lac operator to inhibit transcription in E. coli. This inhibition can be relieved by adding lactose or isopropyl-β-D-thiogalactopyranoside (IPTG).
     56..180     -  rep_origin     RSF ori (fragment): Plasmids containing the RSF 1030 origin of replication can be propagated in E. coli cells that contain additional plasmids with compatible origins.
    196..224     +  promoter       tet promoter: E. coli promoter for tetracycline efflux protein gene
    272..1462    +  CDS            TcR: tetracycline efflux protein; tet; confers resistance to tetracycline
   1560..1634    +  CDS            KanR (fragment): aminoglycoside phosphotransferase; aphA-3; confers resistance to kanamycin
   1637..1655    -  promoter       T7 promoter: promoter for bacteriophage T7 RNA polymerase
   2124..2199    +  misc_RNA       gRNA scaffold: guide RNA scaffold for the Streptococcus pyogenes CRISPR/Cas9 system
   2483..3071    +  rep_origin     ori: high-copy-number ColE1/pMB1/pBR322/pUC origin of replication
   3254..3346    +  CDS            lacI (fragment): lac repressor; lacI; The lac repressor binds to the lac operator to inhibit transcription in E. coli. This inhibition can be relieved by adding lactose or isopropyl-β-D-thiogalactopyranoside (IPTG).
   3401..3428    -  terminator     rrnB T2 terminator: transcription terminator T2 from the E. coli rrnB gene
   3560..3603    +  terminator     rrnB T1 terminator: Escherichia coli rrnB; transcription terminator T1 from the E. coli rrnB gene
>Addgene plasmid #69283 | pYPQ133B | depositor full sequence | sequence record 122121 | Full Sequence
CTGCATTAATGAATCGGCCAACGCGCGGGGAGAGGCGGTTTGCGTATTGGGCGCTCTTCCGCTTCCTCGC
TCACTGACTCGCTGCGCTCGGTCGTTCGGCTGCGGCGAGCGGTATCAGCTCACTCAAAGGCGGTAATACG
GTTATCCACAGAATCAGGGGATAACGCAGGAAAGAACATGAATTAATTCTCATGTTTGACAGCTTATCAT
CGATTAGCTTTAATGCGGTAGTTTATCACAGTTAAATTGCTAACGCAGTCAGGCACCGTGTATGAAATCT
AACAATGCGCTCATCGTCATCCTCGGCACCGTCACCCTGGATGCTGTAGGCATAGGCTTGGTTATGCCGG
TACTGCCGGGCCTCTTGCGGGATATCGTCCATTCCGACAGCATCGCCAGTCACTATGGCGTGCTGCTAGC
GCTATATGCGTTGATGCAATTTCTATGCGCACCCGTTCTCGGAGCACTGTCCGACCGCTTTGGCCGCCGC
CCAGTCCTGCTCGCTTCGCTACTTGGAGCCACTATCGACTACGCGATCATGGCGACCACACCCGTCCTGT
GGATTCTCTACGCCGGACGCATCGTGGCCGGCATCACCGGCGCCACAGGTGCGGTTGCTGGCGCCTATAT
CGCCGACATCACCGATGGGGAAGATCGGGCTCGCCACTTCGGGCTCATGAGCGCTTGTTTCGGCGTGGGT
ATGGTGGCAGGCCCCGTGGCCGGGGGACTGTTGGGCGCCATCTCCTTACATGCACCATTCCTTGCGGCGG
CGGTGCTCAACGGCCTCAACCTACTACTGGGCTGCTTCCTAATGCAGGAGTCGCATAAGGGAGAGCGCCG
ACCCATGCCCTTGAGAGCCTTCAACCCAGTCAGCTCCTTCCGGTGGGCGCGGGGCATGACTATCGTCGCC
GCACTTATGACTGTCTTCTTTATCATGCAACTCGTAGGACAGGTGCCGGCAGCGCTCTGGGTCATTTTCG
GCGAGGACCGCTTTCGCTGGAGCGCGACGATGATCGGCCTGTCGCTTGCGGTATTCGGAATCTTGCACGC
CCTCGCTCAAGCCTTCGTCACTGGTCCCGCCACCAAACGTTTCGGCGAGAAGCAGGCCATTATCGCCGGC
ATGGCGGCCGACGCGCTGGGCTACGTCTTGCTGGCGTTCGCGACGCGAGGCTGGATGGCCTTCCCCATTA
TGATTCTTCTCGCTTCCGGCGGCATCGGGATGCCCGCGTTGCAGGCCATGCTGTCCAGGCAGGTAGATGA
CGACCATCAGGGACAGCTTCAAGGATCGCTCGCGGCTCTTACCAGCCTAACTTCGATCATTGGACCGCTG
ATCGTCACGGCGATTTATGCCGCCTCGGCGAGCACATGGAACGGGTTGGCATGGATTGTAGGCGCCGCCC
TATACCTTGTCTGCCTCCCCGCGTTGCGTCGCGGTGCATGGAGCCGGGCCACCTCGACCTGAATGGAAGC
CGGCGGCACCTCGCTAACGGATTCACCACTCCAAGAATTGGAGCCAATCAATTCTTGCGGAGAACTGTGA
ATGCGCAAACCAACCCTTGATCGGGGAAGAACAGTATGTCGAGCTATTTTTTGACTTACTGGGGATCAAG
CCTGATTGGGAGAAAATAAAATATCCCCTATAGTGAGTCGTATTACATGGTCATAGCTGTTTCCTGGCAG
CTCTGGCCCGTGTCTCAAAATCTCTGATGTTACATTGCACAAGATAAAAATATATCATCATGCCTCCTCT
AGAGGTCTCAGGACTTTACTTTAAATTTTTCTTATGGCTCAGCCTGTGATGGATAACTGAATCAAACAAA
TGGCGTCTGGGTTTAAGAACATCTGTTTTGGCTATGTTGGACGAAACAAGTGAACTTTTAGGATCAACTT
CCGTTTATATACGGAGCTTATATCGAGCAATAAGATAAGTGGGCTTTTTATGTAATTTAATGGGCTATCG
TCCATATATTCACTAATACCCATGCCCAGTACCCATGTATGCGTTTCATATAAGCTCCTAATTTCTCCCA
CATCGCTCAAATCTAAACAAATCTTGTTGTATATATAACACTGAGGGAGCACCATTGGTCAGAGACGAGA
TCTAGTCTGAGTCGACCGTCTCTGTTTTAGAGCTAGAAATAGCAAGTTAAAATAAGGCTAGTCCGTTATC
AACTTGAAAAAGTGGCACCGAGTCGGTGCTTTTTTTTCCCTTTCCTTTTTTCTTTTTTTTGCCATAAACT
TAAATTTGTATATCGATCATTGTAGATATTGAAAACCTAGAACAAACCAACATCCATGTGAATGTCTTTC
ATGACTGATTTAGAGATAATTCTTGAATTTTGGAACTAGAATCTATAATGAGCCTAAATTAAAACATTGT
GCCAGGGAGACCCTCGAGCCACCCATGACCAAAATCCCTTAACGTGAGTTACGCGTCGTTCCACTGAGCG
TCAGACCCCGTAGAAAAGATCAAAGGATCTTCTTGAGATCCTTTTTTTCTGCGCGTAATCTGCTGCTTGC
AAACAAAAAAACCACCGCTACCAGCGGTGGTTTGTTTGCCGGATCAAGAGCTACCAACTCTTTTTCCGAA
GGTAACTGGCTTCAGCAGAGCGCAGATACCAAATACTGTTCTTCTAGTGTAGCCGTAGTTAGGCCACCAC
TTCAAGAACTCTGTAGCACCGCCTACATACCTCGCTCTGCTAATCCTGTTACCAGTGGCTGCTGCCAGTG
GCGATAAGTCGTGTCTTACCGGGTTGGACTCAAGACGATAGTTACCGGATAAGGCGCAGCGGTCGGGCTG
AACGGGGGGTTCGTGCACACAGCCCAGCTTGGAGCGAACGACCTACACCGAACTGAGATACCTACAGCGT
GAGCTATGAGAAAGCGCCACGCTTCCCGAAGGGAGAAAGGCGGACAGGTATCCGGTAAGCGGCAGGGTCG
GAACAGGAGAGCGCACGAGGGAGCTTCCAGGGGGAAACGCCTGGTATCTTTATAGTCCTGTCGGGTTTCG
CCACCTCTGACTTGAGCGTCGATTTTTGTGATGCTCGTCAGGGGGGCGGAGCCTATGGAAAAACGCCAGC
AACGCGGCCTTTTTACGGTTCCTGGCCTTTTGCTGGCCTTTTGCTCACATGTTCTTTCCTGCGTTATCCC
CTGATTCTGTGGATAACCGTATTACCGCCTTTGAGTGAGCTGATACCGCTCGCCGCAGCCGAACGACCGA
GCGCAGCGAGTCAGTGAGCGAGGAAGCGGAAGAGCGCCCAATACGCAAACCGCCTCTCCCCGCGCGTTGG
CCGATTCATTAATGCAGCTGGCACGACAGGTTTCCCGACTGGAAAGCGGGCAGTGAGCGCAACGCAATTA
ATACGCGTACCGCTAGCCAGGAAGAGTTTGTAGAAACGCAAAAAGGCCATCCGTCAGGATGGCCTTCTGC
TTAGTTTGATGCCTGGCAGTTTATGGCGGGCGTCCTGCCCGCCACCCTCCGGGCCGTTGCTTCACAACGT
TCAAATCCGCTCCCGGCGGATTTGTCCTACTCAGGAGAGCGTTCACCGACAAACAACAGATAAAACGAAA
GGCCCAGTCTTCCGACTGAGCCTTTCGTTTTATTTGATGCCTGGCAGTTCCCTACTCTCGCGTT
