>Addgene plasmid #69283 | pYPQ133B | addgene partial sequence | sequence record 125207 | pBR322ori-3 5'-tttgtttgcaagcagcagat-3'
GATCTCAAGAAGATCCTTTGATCTTTTCTACGGGGTCTGACGCTCAGTGGAACGACGCGTAACTCACGTT
AAGGGATTTTGGTCATGGGTGGCTCGAGGGTCTCCCTGGCACAATGTTTTAATTTAGGCTCATTATAGAT
TCTAGTTCCAAAATTCAAGAATTATCTCTAAATCAGTCATGAAAGACATTCACATGGATGTTGGTTTGTT
CTAGGTTTTCAATATCTACAATGATCGATATACAAATTTAAGTTTATGGCAAAAAAAAGAAAAAAGGAAA
GGGAAAAAAAAGCACCGACTCGGTGCCACTTTTTCAAGTTGATAACGGACTAGCCTTATTTTAACTTGCT
ATTTCTAGCTCTAAAACAGAGACGGTCGACTCAGACTAGATCTCGTCTCTGACCAATGGTGCTCCCTCAG
TGTTATATATACAACAAGATTTGTTTAGATTTGAGCGATGTGGGAGAAATTAGGAGCTTATATGAAACGC
ATACATGGGTACTGGGCATGGGTATTAGTGAATATATGGACGATAGCCCATTAAATTACATAAAAAGCCC
ACTTATCTTATTGCTCGATATAAGCTCCGTATATAAACGGAAGTTGATCCTAAAAGTTCACTTGTTTCGT
CCAACATAGCCAAAACAGATGTTCTTAAACCCAGACGCCATTTGTTTGATTCAGTTATCCATCACAGGCT
GA
