>Addgene plasmid #69283 | pYPQ133B | addgene partial sequence | sequence record 125208 | Tet-F 5'-GGCAGGTAGATGACGACCAT-3'
GGATCGCTCGCGGCTCTTACCAGCCTAACTTCGATCATTGGACCGCTGATCGTCACGGCGATTTATGCCG
CCTCGGCGAGCACATGGAACGGGTTGGCATGGATTGTAGGCGCCGCCCTATACCTTGTCTGCCTCCCCGC
GTTGCGTCGCGGTGCATGGAGCCGGGCCACCTCGACCTGAATGGAAGCCGGCGGCACCTCGCTAACGGAT
TCACCACTCCAAGAATTGGAGCCAATCAATTCTTGCGGAGAACTGTGAATGCGCAAACCAACCCTTGATC
GGGGAAGAACAGTATGTCGAGCTATTTTTTGACTTACTGGGGATCAAGCCTGATTGGGAGAAAATAAAAT
ATCCCCTATAGTGAGTCGTATTACATGGTCATAGCTGTTTCCTGGCAGCTCTGGCCCGTGTCTCAAAATC
TCTGATGTTACATTGCACAAGATAAAAATATATCATCATGCCTCCTCTAGAGGTCTCAGGACTTTACTTT
AAATTTTTCTTATGGCTCAGCCTGTGATGGATAACTGAATCAAACAAATGGCGTCTGGGTTTAAGAACAT
CTGTTTTGGCTATGTTGGACGAAACAAGTGAACTTTTAGGATCAACTTCCGTTTATATACGGAGCTTATA
TCGAGCAATAAGATAAGTGGGCTTTTTATGTAATTTAATGGGCTATCGTCCATATATTCACTAATACCCA
TGCCCAGTACCCATGTATGCGTTTCATATAAGCTCCTAATTTCTCCCACATCGCTCAAATCTAAACAAAT
CTTGTTGTATATATAACACTGAGGGAGCACCATTGGTCAGAGACGAGATCTAGTCTGAGTCGACCGTCTC
TGTTTTAGAGCTAGAAATAGCAAGTTAAAATAAGGCTAGTCCGTTATCAACTTGAAAAAGTGGCACCGAG
TCGGTGCTTTTTTTTCCCTTTCCTTTTTTCTTTTTTTTGCCA
